>Addgene plasmid #135591 | pJPS2957 | addgene full sequence | sequence record 272506 | Addgene NGS Result
GTTCGCGAAGTAACCCTTCGTGGACATTTGGTCAATTTGAAACAATACAGAGATGATCAGCAGTTCCCCT
GCATAAGGATGAACCGTTTTACAAAGTTTTTTTTTTATCCTCGAGTGAAGTATCGTGACTTGTACATTTG
AAGATACCCAGCGTACAGCAGTGTATCTTTATCTTCCTGTATGATATAGATAACTAACATCTCGAATAGA
AAATTGTCTCGCGTTCGAACCTAAGCCTTTGCTATCGGTTGAACATAGAAGACCGCGTGATTCATTTTAG
TGCGTAAGAATGCTATTAGTACTTATGTGCTTTATGAATGTGAATATTGTTACAGCTATGCAATGGTACG
ATCATACTCTGAACGATCCATTTAAATTATATATGTCAAACAGAAGAGAAAGGTTTTTTTATTGAAGATT
TCACAGAAAATCAATCATTTTGCAATATTCCTTCGTCCCAGAGAAGGTTTCGGCTTTTACAGCAACGAGA
ATGATTCTTCCATTATTTGTACCTAGCTTCCACATGGATTTCGATAAGTGTAGTTTCAAACCATGAACGC
AATTCAAAACTTTCAAATTGGTGCAATCCAAGACCCTCCCTTTACATTTGGAGTCGTTATCAAGCTTATC
GATACCGTCGACGGATCCGAAGCTTGGCACTGGCCGTCGTTTTACAACGTCGTGACTGGGAAAACCCTGG
CGTTACCCAACTTAATCGCCTTGCAGCACATCCCCCTTTCGCCAGCTGGCGTAATAGCGAAGAGGCCCGC
ACCGATCGCCCTTCCCAACAGTTGCGCAGCCTGAATGGCGAATGGCGCCTGATGCGGTATTTTCTCCTTA
CGCATCTGTGCGGTATTTCACACCGCATAACTAGCTTTTAACTTGTATCCTAGGTTATCTATGCTGTCTC
ACCATAGAGAATATTACCTATTTCAGAATGTATGTCCATGATTCGCCGGGTAAATACATATAATACACAA
ATCTGGCTTAATAAAGTCTATAATATATCTCATAAAGAAGTGCTAAATTGGCTAGTGCTATATATTTTTA
AGAAAATTTCTTTTGACTAAGTCCATATCGACTTTGTAAAAGTTCACATTAGCATACATATATTACACGA
GCCAGAAATAGTAACTTTTGCCTAAATCACAAATTGCAAAATTTAATTGCTTGCAAAAGGTCACATGCTT
ATAATCAACTTTTTTAAAAATTTAAAATACTTTTTTATTTTTTATTTTTAAACATAAATGAAATAATTTA
TTTATTGTTTATGATTACCGAAACATAAAACCTGCTCAAGAAAAAGAAACTGTTTTGTCCTTGGAAAAAA
AGCACTACCTAGGAGCGGCCAAAATGCCGAGGCTTTCATAGCTTAAACTCTTTACAGAAAATAGGCATTA
TAGATCAGTTCGAGTTTTCTTATTCTTCCTTCCGGTTTTATCGTCACAGTTTTACAGTAAATAAGTATCA
CCTCTTAGAGTTGGCGGTTGTTTGCAAGACCGAGAAAAGGCTAGCAAGAATCGGGTCATTGTAGCGTATG
CGCCTGTGAACATTCTCTTCAACAAGTTTGATTCCATTGCGGTGAAATGGTAAAAGTCAACCCCCTGCGA
TGTATATTTTCCTGTACAATCAATCAAAAAGCCAAATGATTTAGCATTATCTTTACATCTTGTTATTTTA
CAGATTTTATGTTTAGATCTTTTATGCTTGCTTTTCAAAAGGCCTGCAGGCAAGTGCACAAACAATACTT
AAATAAATACTACTCAGTAATAACCTATTTCTTAGCATTTTTGACGAAATTTGCTATTTTGTTAGAGTCT
TTTACACCATTTGTCTCCACACCTCCGCTTACATCAACACCAATAACGCCATTTAATCTAAGCGCATCAC
CAACATTTTCTGGCGTCAGTCCACCAGCTAACATAAAATGTAAGCTTTCGGGGCTCTCTTGCCTTCCAAC
CCAGTCAGAAATCGAGTTCCAATCCAAAAGTTCACCTGTCCCACCTGCTTCTGAATCAAACAAGGGAATA
AACGAATGAGGTTTCTGTGAAGCTGCACTGAGTAGTATGTTGCAGTCTTTTGGAAATACGAGTCTTTTAA
TAACTGGCAAACCGAGGAACTCTTGGTATTCTTGCCACGACTCATCTCCATGCAGTTGGACGATATCAAT
GCCGTAATCATTGACCAGAGCCAAAACATCCTCCTTAGGTTGATTACGAAACACGCCAACCAAGTATTTC
GGAGTGCCTGAACTATTTTTATATGCTTTTACAAGACTTGAAATTTTCCTTGCAATAACCGGGTCAATTG
TTCTCTTTCTATTGGGCACACATATAATACCCAGCAAGTCAGCATCGGAATCTAGAGCACATTCTGCGGC
CTCTGTGCTCTGCAAGCCGCAAACTTTCACCAATGGACCAGAACTACCTGTGAAATTAATAACAGACATA
CTCCAAGCTGCCTTTGTGTGCTTAATCACGTATACTCACGTGCTCAATAGTCACCAATGCCCTCCCTCTT
GGCCCTCTCCTTTTCTTTTTTCGACCGAATTTCTTGAAGACGAAAGGGCCTCGTGATACGCCTATTTTTA
TAGGTTAATGTCATGATAATAATGGTTTCTTAGACGTCAGGTGGCACTTTTCGGGGAAATGTGCGCGGAA
CCCCTATTTGTTTATTTTTCTAAATACATTCAAATATGTATCCGCTCATGAGACAATAACCCTGATAAAT
GCTTCAATAATATTGAAAAAGGAAGAGTATGAGTATTCAACATTTCCGTGTCGCCCTTATTCCCTTTTTT
GCGGCATTTTGCCTTCCTGTTTTTGCTCACCCAGAAACGCTGGTGAAAGTAAAAGATGCTGAAGATCAGT
TGGGTGCACGAGTGGGTTACATCGAACTGGATCTCAACAGCGGTAAGATCCTTGAGAGTTTTCGCCCCGA
AGAACGTTTTCCAATGATGAGCACTTTTAAAGTTCTGCTATGTGGCGCGGTATTATCCCGTGTTGACGCC
GGGCAAGAGCAACTCGGTCGCCGCATACACTATTCTCAGAATGACTTGGTTGAGTACTCACCAGTCACAG
AAAAGCATCTTACGGATGGCATGACAGTAAGAGAATTATGCAGTGCTGCCATAACCATGAGTGATAACAC
TGCGGCCAACTTACTTCTGACAACGATCGGAGGACCGAAGGAGCTAACCGCTTTTTTGCACAACATGGGG
GATCATGTAACTCGCCTTGATCGTTGGGAACCGGAGCTGAATGAAGCCATACCAAACGACGAGCGTGACA
CCACGATGCCTGTAGCAATGGCAACAACGTTGCGCAAACTATTAACTGGCGAACTACTTACTCTAGCTTC
CCGGCAACAATTAATAGACTGGATGGAGGCGGATAAAGTTGCAGGACCACTTCTGCGCTCGGCCCTTCCG
GCTGGCTGGTTTATTGCTGATAAATCTGGAGCCGGTGAGCGTGGGTCTCGCGGTATCATTGCAGCACTGG
GGCCAGATGGTAAGCCCTCCCGTATCGTAGTTATCTACACGACGGGGAGTCAGGCAACTATGGATGAACG
AAATAGACAGATCGCTGAGATAGGTGCCTCACTGATTAAGCATTGGTAACTGTCAGACCAAGTTTACTCA
TATATACTTTAGATTGATTTAAAACTTCATTTTTAATTTAAAAGGATCTAGGTGAAGATCCTTTTTGATA
ATCTCATGACCAAAATCCCTTAACGTGAGTTTTCGTTCCACTGAGCGTCAGACCCCGTAGAAAAGATCAA
AGGATCTTCTTGAGATCCTTTTTTTCTGCGCGTAATCTGCTGCTTGCAAACAAAAAAACCACCGCTACCA
GCGGTGGTTTGTTTGCCGGATCAAGAGCTACCAACTCTTTTTCCGAAGGTAACTGGCTTCAGCAGAGCGC
AGATACCAAATACTGTTCTTCTAGTGTAGCCGTAGTTAGGCCACCACTTCAAGAACTCTGTAGCACCGCC
TACATACCTCGCTCTGCTAATCCTGTTACCAGTGGCTGCTGCCAGTGGCGATAAGTCGTGTCTTACCGGG
TTGGACTCAAGACGATAGTTACCGGATAAGGCGCAGCGGTCGGGCTGAACGGGGGGTTCGTGCACACAGC
CCAGCTTGGAGCGAACGACCTACACCGAACTGAGATACCTACAGCGTGAGCTATGAGAAAGCGCCACGCT
TCCCGAAGGGAGAAAGGCGGACAGGTATCCGGTAAGCGGCAGGGTCGGAACAGGAGAGCGCACGAGGGAG
CTTCCAGGGGGAAACGCCTGGTATCTTTATAGTCCTGTCGGGTTTCGCCACCTCTGACTTGAGCGTCGAT
TTTTGTGATGCTCGTCAGGGGGGCGGAGCCTATGGAAAAACGCCAGCAACGCGGCCTTTTTACGGTTCCT
GGCCTTTTGCTGGCCTTTTGCTCACATGTTCTTTCCTGCGTTATCCCCTGATTCTGTGGATAACCGTATT
ACCGCCTTTGAGTGAGCTGATACCGCTCGCCGCAGCCGAACGACCGAGCGCAGCGAGTCAGTGAGCGAGG
AAGCGGAAGAGCGCCCAATACGCAAACCGCCTCTCCCCGCGCGTTGGCCGATTCATTAATGCAGCTGGCA
CGACAGGTTTCCCGACTGGAAAGCGGGCAGTGAGCGCAACGCAATTAATGTGAGTTAGCTCACTCATTAG
GCACCCCAGGCTTTACACTTTATGCTTCCGGCTCGTATGTTGTGTGGAATTGTGAGCGGATAACAATTTC
ACACAGGAAACAGCTATGACATGATTACGAATTCGAGCTCGGTACCCGGGGATCCCCCGGGCTGCAGGAA
TTCGATATCGTCCATTCCGACAGCATCGCCAGTCACTATGGCGTGCTGCTAGCGCTATATGCGTTGATGC
AATTTCTATGCGCACCCGTTCTCGGAGCACTGTCCGACCGCTTTGGCCGCCGCCCAGTCCTGCTCGCTTC
GCTACTTGGAGCCACTATCGACTACGCGATCATGGCGACCACACCCGTCCTGTGGATCGATAATTCTCCA
TAATAGTTCTGTTATTTATAATCTCCAGCACTAATAAATGCTATACGTATATTTGTACACAATATAATTT
CAGAATTTATATTGCTACCATGACTGTCTGAGAATTGGGGGAATAACTTGATAATTGTTGGGATTCCATT
GTTCGTAAACGCAATAATATTAGGTATATAGAAGATACTAAATGTTCTCTCCGAGGATATAGGAATGCTC
ACAATGGAATCGATATATTTCTACATAATAGTATTGAGATTATTCCTCTTTTAGTTTTATATAATTCATT
ATCCTATTACATTATCAATCCTTGCATTTCAGCTTCCATTAGACTTAATGACTGTTTCTCAATTTTTATG
TCATCTTCCTGGACCTCATGTGATACTATACCAGTAGCATGAATACTACTGAATCGATGATACTTTAGAG
TTTCATTGCAACAGTTTCAACACAGCCTGGCATGAACAGTGGTAAAAGTATTTCGTCCACTATTTTCGGC
TACTATAAATAAATGTTTTTTTCGCATGCATGT
Features (pLannotate 1.2.2; 18 found; start..end, strand, type, name):
    424..618     -  CDS            YL108_YEAST (fragment): Experimental evidence at protein level: Swiss-Prot protein existence level 1. From Saccharomyces cerevisiae (strain ATCC 204508 / S288c) (Baker's yeast).
    618..642     +  misc_feature   MCS (fragment): pBluescript multiple cloning site
    658..812     +  CDS            lacZα (fragment): LacZα fragment of β-galactosidase; lacZ fragment
    818..869     -  misc_feature   bom (fragment): basis of mobility region from pBR322
   1190..1482    -  misc_feature   CEN4: S. cerevisiae CEN4 centromere
   1775..2449    -  CDS            TRP1: phosphoribosylanthranilate isomerase, required for tryptophan biosynthesis; S. cerevisiae TRP1; yeast auxotrophic marker
   2450..2551    -  promoter       TRP1 promoter: S. cerevisiae TRP1
   2654..2758    +  promoter       AmpR promoter: bla
   2759..3619    +  CDS            AmpR: β-lactamase; bla; confers resistance to ampicillin, carbenicillin, and related antibiotics
   3790..4378    +  rep_origin     ori: high-copy-number ColE1/pMB1/pBR322/pUC origin of replication
   4561..4653    +  CDS            lacI (fragment): lac repressor; lacI; The lac repressor binds to the lac operator to inhibit transcription in E. coli. This inhibition can be relieved by adding lactose or isopropyl-β-D-thiogalactopyranoside (IPTG).
   4666..4687    +  protein_bind   CAP binding site: CAP binding activates transcription in the presence of cAMP. E. coli catabolite activator protein
   4702..4732    +  promoter       lac promoter: promoter for the E. coli lac operon
   4740..4756    +  protein_bind   lac operator: The lac repressor binds to the lac operator to inhibit transcription in E. coli. This inhibition can be relieved by adding lactose or isopropyl-β-D-thiogalactopyranoside (IPTG). lac repressor encoded by lacI
   4789..4815    +  misc_feature   MCS (fragment): pUC18/19 multiple cloning site
   4834..5028    +  CDS            TcR (fragment): tetracycline efflux protein; tet; confers resistance to tetracycline
   5119..5439    +  CDS            YE11_YEAST: Experimental evidence at transcript level: Swiss-Prot protein existence level 2. From Saccharomyces cerevisiae (strain ATCC 204508 / S288c) (Baker's yeast).
   5563..107     +  ncRNA          U6 (across the origin): Accession: RF00026 - U6 spliceosomal RNA
