[The description below was written by a language model from this plasmid's Addgene catalogue record and pLannotate feature annotations shown in this document.]
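Description:
pJPS2957 is a yeast centromeric shuttle plasmid built on the pSE358 backbone that carries a mutant allele of SNR6, the Saccharomyces cerevisiae gene for the U6 spliceosomal small nuclear RNA. In E. coli it is maintained through a ColE1/pUC-type origin and selected with ampicillin via the bla gene. In yeast it is selected by tryptophan prototrophy through the TRP1 marker with its own promoter, and the CEN4 centromere element provides stable, low-copy segregation. The annotation also picks up remnants of cloning history: fragments of lacZα, lacI, a tetracycline resistance gene, the pBR322 bom region and pUC/pBluescript polylinkers, along with the lac promoter, operator and CAP site. None of these are described as functional parts of the design.

The insert is a yeast genomic fragment in which U6 is expressed from its native promoter. The feature table annotates the U6 ncRNA spanning the numbering origin of the circular sequence, flanked by short matches to yeast open reading frames that probably reflect neighbouring genomic or yeast-derived sequence carried along with the gene. The allele, called U6Δ12, removes twelve nucleotides at positions 96–107, near the 3′ end of the RNA. According to the record, it was made by site-directed mutagenesis of the parental plasmid pSX6, as one of a set of internal U6 deletions. The associated study concerns termination of pre-mRNA splicing and the action of the ATPase and RNA unwindase Prp43p on U6, so the plasmid serves to supply this truncated U6 variant in yeast for examining how that region contributes to the process. The record does not describe the specific strains or assays used.
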