Addgene plasmid #135591: pJPS2957
Purpose: SNR6 has GAGAUUUAUUUC at position 96–107 deleted
Depositing lab: Jonathan Staley. Depositing organization: University of Chicago. Publication: Termination of pre-mRNA splicing requires that the ATPase and RNA unwindase Prp43p acts on the catalytic snRNA U6. Toroney R, Nielsen KH, Staley JP. Genes Dev. 2019 Sep 26. pii: gad.328294.119. doi: 10.1101/gad.328294.119. PubMed 31558568.
Backbone
  Vector backbone: pSE358
  Vector type: Yeast Expression
  Selectable markers: TRP1
Growth in bacteria
  Bacterial resistance: Ampicillin, 100 μg/mL
  Growth temperature: 37°C
  Growth strain: DH5alpha
  Copy number: Low Copy
Gene/Insert
  Gene/Insert name: snR6
  Species: S. cerevisiae (budding yeast)
  Mutation: U6Δ12 has GAGAUUUAUUUC at position 96–107 deleted
  Entrez Gene: snR6 (a.k.a. snR6)
  Promoter: Native
  Cloning method: Unknown
  Sequencing primers: 5′ M13 fwd
Resource information
  A portion of this plasmid was derived from a plasmid made by: This plasmid is based on pSX6 that is deposited in Addgene. pSX6 was used as the parental plasmid for site directed mutagenesis to introduce internal deletions with U6
Terms and licenses: Academic/Nonprofit Terms; Industry Terms: Not Available to Industry
How to cite: pJPS2957 was a gift from Jonathan Staley (Addgene plasmid # 135591 ; http://n2t.net/addgene:135591 ; RRID:Addgene_135591)
